>Addgene plasmid #53261 | pET28a/Cas9-Cys | addgene full sequence | sequence record 261354 | Addgene NGS Result
GCGTAGAGGATCGAGATCTCGATCCCGCGAAATTAATACGACTCACTATAGGGGAATTGTGAGCGGATAA
CAATTCCCCTCTAGAAATAATTTTGTTTAACTTTAAGAAGGAGATATACCATGGGCAGCAGCCATCATCA
TCATCATCACAGCAGCGGCCTGGTGCCGCGCGGCAGCCATATGGCTAGCATGACTGGTGGACAGCAAATG
GGTCGCGGATCCGAATTCGAGCTCCGTCGACAAGCTTGCGGCCGCATGGACAAGAAGTACAGCATCGGCC
TGGACATCGGTACCAACAGCGTGGGCTGGGCCGTGATCACCGACGAGTACAAGGTGCCCAGCAAGAAGTT
CAAGGTGCTGGGCAACACCGACCGCCACAGCATCAAGAAGAACCTGATCGGCGCCCTGCTGTTCGACAGC
GGCGAGACCGCCGAGGCCACCCGCCTGAAGCGCACCGCCCGCCGCCGCTACACCCGCCGCAAGAACCGCA
TCTGCTACCTGCAGGAGATCTTCAGCAACGAGATGGCCAAGGTGGACGACAGCTTCTTCCACCGCCTGGA
GGAGAGCTTCCTGGTGGAGGAGGACAAGAAGCACGAGCGCCACCCCATCTTCGGCAACATCGTGGACGAG
GTGGCCTACCACGAGAAGTACCCCACCATCTACCACCTGCGCAAGAAGCTGGTGGACAGCACCGACAAGG
CCGACCTGCGCCTGATCTACCTGGCCCTGGCCCACATGATCAAGTTCCGCGGCCACTTCCTGATCGAGGG
CGACCTGAACCCCGACAACAGCGACGTGGACAAGCTGTTCATCCAGCTGGTGCAGACCTACAACCAGCTG
TTCGAGGAGAACCCCATCAACGCCAGCGGCGTGGACGCCAAGGCCATCCTGAGCGCCCGCCTGAGCAAGA
GCCGCCGCCTGGAGAACCTGATCGCCCAGCTGCCCGGCGAGAAGAAGAACGGCCTGTTCGGCAACCTGAT
CGCCCTGAGCCTGGGCCTGACCCCCAACTTCAAGAGCAACTTCGACCTGGCCGAGGACGCCAAGCTGCAG
CTGAGCAAGGACACCTACGACGACGACCTGGACAACCTGCTGGCCCAGATCGGCGACCAGTACGCCGACC
TGTTCCTGGCCGCCAAGAACCTGAGCGACGCCATCCTGCTGAGCGACATCCTGCGCGTGAACACCGAGAT
CACCAAGGCCCCCCTGAGCGCCAGCATGATCAAGCGCTACGACGAGCACCACCAGGACCTGACCCTGCTG
AAGGCCCTGGTGCGCCAGCAGCTGCCCGAGAAGTACAAGGAGATCTTCTTCGACCAGAGCAAGAACGGCT
ACGCCGGCTACATCGACGGCGGCGCCAGCCAGGAGGAGTTCTACAAGTTCATCAAGCCCATCCTGGAGAA
GATGGACGGCACCGAGGAGCTGCTGGTGAAGCTGAACCGCGAGGACCTGCTGCGCAAGCAGCGCACCTTC
GACAACGGCAGCATCCCCCACCAGATCCACCTGGGCGAGCTGCACGCCATCCTGCGCCGCCAGGAGGACT
TCTACCCCTTCCTGAAGGACAACCGCGAGAAGATCGAGAAGATCCTGACCTTCCGCATCCCCTACTACGT
GGGCCCCCTGGCCCGCGGCAACAGCCGCTTCGCCTGGATGACCCGCAAGAGCGAGGAGACCATCACCCCC
TGGAACTTCGAGGAGGTGGTGGACAAGGGCGCCAGCGCCCAGAGCTTCATCGAGCGCATGACCAACTTCG
ACAAGAACCTGCCCAACGAGAAGGTGCTGCCCAAGCACAGCCTGCTGTACGAGTACTTCACCGTGTACAA
CGAGCTGACCAAGGTGAAGTACGTGACCGAGGGCATGCGCAAGCCCGCCTTCCTGAGCGGCGAGCAGAAG
AAGGCCATCGTGGACCTGCTGTTCAAGACCAACCGCAAGGTGACCGTGAAGCAGCTGAAGGAGGACTACT
TCAAGAAGATCGAGTGCTTCGACAGCGTGGAGATCAGCGGCGTGGAGGACCGCTTCAACGCCAGCCTGGG
CACCTACCACGACCTGCTGAAGATCATCAAGGACAAGGACTTCCTGGACAACGAGGAGAACGAGGACATC
CTGGAGGACATCGTGCTGACCCTGACCCTGTTCGAGGACCGCGAGATGATCGAGGAGCGCCTGAAGACCT
ACGCCCACCTGTTCGACGACAAGGTGATGAAGCAGCTGAAGCGCCGCCGCTACACCGGCTGGGGCCGCCT
GAGCCGCAAGCTTATCAACGGCATCCGCGACAAGCAGAGCGGCAAGACCATCCTGGACTTCCTGAAGAGC
GACGGCTTCGCCAACCGCAACTTCATGCAGCTGATCCACGACGACAGCCTGACCTTCAAGGAGGACATCC
AGAAGGCCCAGGTGAGCGGCCAGGGCGACAGCCTGCACGAGCACATCGCCAACCTGGCCGGCAGCCCCGC
CATCAAGAAGGGCATCCTGCAGACCGTGAAGGTGGTGGACGAGCTGGTGAAGGTGATGGGCCGCCACAAG
CCCGAGAACATCGTGATCGAGATGGCCCGCGAGAACCAGACCACCCAGAAGGGCCAGAAGAACAGCCGCG
AGCGCATGAAGCGCATCGAGGAGGGCATCAAGGAGCTGGGCAGCCAGATCCTGAAGGAGCACCCCGTGGA
GAACACCCAGCTGCAGAACGAGAAGCTGTACCTGTACTACCTGCAGAACGGCCGCGACATGTACGTGGAC
CAGGAGCTGGACATCAACCGCCTGAGCGACTACGACGTGGACCACATCGTGCCCCAGAGCTTCCTGAAGG
ACGACAGCATCGACAACAAGGTGCTGACCCGCAGCGACAAGAACCGCGGCAAGAGCGACAACGTGCCCAG
CGAGGAGGTGGTGAAGAAGATGAAGAACTACTGGCGCCAGCTGCTGAACGCCAAGCTGATCACCCAGCGC
AAGTTCGACAACCTGACCAAGGCCGAGCGCGGCGGCCTGAGCGAGCTGGACAAGGCCGGCTTCATCAAGC
GCCAGCTGGTGGAGACCCGCCAGATCACCAAGCACGTGGCCCAGATCCTGGACAGCCGCATGAACACCAA
GTACGACGAGAACGACAAGCTGATCCGCGAGGTGAAGGTGATCACCCTGAAGAGCAAGCTGGTGAGCGAC
TTCCGCAAGGACTTCCAGTTCTACAAGGTGCGCGAGATCAACAACTACCACCACGCCCACGACGCCTACC
TGAACGCCGTGGTGGGCACCGCCCTGATCAAGAAGTACCCCAAGCTGGAGAGCGAGTTCGTGTACGGCGA
CTACAAGGTGTACGACGTGCGCAAGATGATCGCCAAGAGCGAGCAGGAGATCGGCAAGGCCACCGCCAAG
TACTTCTTCTACAGCAACATCATGAACTTCTTCAAGACCGAGATCACCCTGGCCAACGGCGAGATCCGCA
AGCGCCCCCTGATCGAGACCAACGGCGAGACCGGCGAGATCGTGTGGGACAAGGGCCGCGACTTCGCCAC
CGTGCGCAAGGTGCTGAGCATGCCCCAGGTGAACATCGTGAAGAAGACCGAGGTGCAGACCGGCGGCTTC
AGCAAGGAGAGCATCCTGCCCAAGCGCAACAGCGACAAGCTGATCGCCCGCAAGAAGGACTGGGACCCCA
AGAAGTACGGCGGCTTCGACAGCCCCACCGTGGCCTACAGCGTGCTGGTGGTGGCCAAGGTGGAGAAGGG
CAAGAGCAAGAAGCTGAAGAGCGTGAAGGAGCTGCTGGGCATCACCATCATGGAGCGCAGCAGCTTCGAG
AAGAACCCCATCGACTTCCTGGAGGCCAAGGGCTACAAGGAGGTGAAGAAGGACCTGATCATCAAGCTGC
CCAAGTACAGCCTGTTCGAGCTGGAGAACGGCCGCAAGCGCATGCTGGCCAGCGCCGGCGAGCTGCAGAA
GGGCAACGAGCTGGCCCTGCCCAGCAAGTACGTGAACTTCCTGTACCTGGCCAGCCACTACGAGAAGCTG
AAGGGCAGCCCCGAGGACAACGAGCAGAAGCAGCTGTTCGTGGAGCAGCACAAGCACTACCTGGACGAGA
TCATCGAGCAGATCAGCGAGTTCAGCAAGCGCGTGATCCTGGCCGACGCCAACCTGGACAAGGTGCTGAG
CGCCTACAACAAGCACCGCGACAAGCCCATCCGCGAGCAGGCCGAGAACATCATCCACCTGTTCACCCTG
ACCAACCTGGGCGCCCCCGCCGCCTTCAAGTACTTCGACACCACCATCGACCGCAAGCGCTACACCAGCA
CCAAGGAGGTGCTGGACGCCACCCTGATCCACCAGAGCATCACCGGTCTGTACGAGACCCGCATCGACCT
GAGCCAGCTGGGCGGCGACGGCGGCTCCGGACCTCCAAAGAAAAAGAGAAAAGTATACCCCTACGACGTG
CCCGACTACGCCTGTTAAGCGGCCGCACTCGAGCACCACCACCACCACCACTGAGATCCGGCTGCTAACA
AAGCCCGAAAGGAAGCTGAGTTGGCTGCTGCCACCGCTGAGCAATAACTAGCATAACCCCTTGGGGCCTC
TAAACGGGTCTTGAGGGGTTTTTTGCTGAAAGGAGGAACTATATCCGGATTGGCGAATGGG
[124 nt withheld, positions 4612-4735]
C
[91 nt withheld, positions 4737-4827]
A
[49 nt withheld, positions 4829-4877]
CCTTTGACGTTGGAGTCCACGTTCTTT
[37 nt withheld, positions 4905-4941]
ACCCTATCTCGGTCTATTCTTTTGATTTATAAGGGATTTTGCCGATTTCGGCCTATTGGTTAAAAAATGA
GCTGATTTAACAAAAATTTAACGCGAATTTTAACAAAATATTAACGCTTACAATTTAGGTGGCACTTTTC
GGGGAAATGTGCGCGGAACCCCTATTTGTTTATTTTTCTAAATACATTCAAATATGTATCCGCTCATGAA
TTAATTCTTAGAAAAACTCATCGAGCATCAAATGAAACTGCAATTTATTCATATCAGGATTATCAATACC
ATATTTTTGAAAAAGCCGTTTCTGTAATGAAGGAGAAAACTCACCGAGGCAGTTCCATAGGATGGCAAGA
TCCTGGTATCGGTCTGCGATTCCGACTCGTCCAACATCAATACAACCTATTAATTTCCCCTCGTCAAAAA
TAAGGTTATCAAGTGAGAAATCACCATGAGTGACGACTGAATCCGGTGAGAATGGCAAAAGTTTATGCAT
TTCTTTCCAGACTTGTTCAACAGGCCAGCCATTACGCTCGTCATCAAAATCACTCGCATCAACCAAACCG
TTATTCATTCGTGATTGCGCCTGAGCGAGACGAAATACGCGATCGCTGTTAAAAGGACAATTACAAACAG
GAATCGAATGCAACCGGCGCAGGAACACTGCCAGCGCATCAACAATATTTTCACCTGAATCAGGATATTC
TTCTAATACCTGGAATGCTGTTTTCCCGGGGATCGCAGTGGTGAGTAACCATGCATCATCAGGAGTACGG
ATAAAATGCTTGATGGTCGGAAGAGGCATAAATTCCGTCAGCCAGTTTAGTCTGACCATCTCATCTGTAA
CATCATTGGCAACGCTACCTTTGCCATGTTTCAGAAACAACTCTGGCGCATCGGGCTTCCCATACAATCG
ATAGATTGTCGCACCTGATTGCCCGACATTATCGCGAGCCCATTTATACCCATATAAATCAGCATCCATG
TTGGAATTTAATCGCGGCCTAGAGCAAGACGTTTCCCGTTGAATATGGCTCATAACACCCCTTGTATTAC
TGTTTATGTAAGCAGACAGTTTTATTGTTCATGACCAAAATCCCTTAACGTGAGTTTTCGTTCCACTGAG
CGTCAGACCCCGTAGAAAAGATCAAAGGATCTTCTTGAGATCCTTTTTTTCTGCGCGTAATCTGCTGCTT
GCAAACAAAAAAACCACCGCTACCAGCGGTGGTTTGTTTGCCGGATCAAGAGCCACCAACTCTTTTTCCG
AAGGTAACTGGCTTCAGCAGAGCGCAGATACCAAATACTGTCCTTCTAGTGTAGCCGTAGTTAGGCCACC
ACTTCAAGAACTCTGTAGCACCGCCTACATACCTCGCTCTGCTAATCCTGTTACCAGTGGCTGCTGCCAG
TGGCGATAAGTCGTGTCTTACCGGGTTGGACTCAAGACGATAGTTACCGGATAAGGCGCAGCGGTCGGGC
TGAACGGGGGGTTCGTGCACACAGCCCAGCTTGGAGCGAACGACCTACACCGAACTGAGATACCTACAGC
GTGAGCTATGAGAAAGCGCCACGCTTCCCGAAGGGAGAAAGGCGGACAGGTATCCGGTAAGCGGCAGGGT
CGGAACAGGAGAGCGCACGAGGGAGCTTCCAGGGGGAAACGCCTGGTATCTTTATAGTCCTGTCGGGTTT
CGCCACCTCTGACTTGAGCGTCGATTTTTGTGATGCTCGTCAGGGGGGCGGAGCCTATGGAAAAACGCCA
GCAACGCGGCCTTTTTACGGTTCCTGGCCTTTTGCTGGCCTTTTGCTCACATGTTCTTTCCTGCGTTATC
CCCTGATTCTGTGGATAACCGTATTACCGCCTTTGAGTGAGCTGATACCGCTCGCCGCAGCCGAACGACC
GAGCGCAGCGAGTCAGTGAGCGAGGAAGCGGAAGAGCGCCTGATGCGGTATTTTCTCCTTACGCATCTGT
GCGGTATTTCACACCGCAATGGTGCACTCTCAGTACAATCTGCTCTGATGCCGCATAGTTAAGCCAGTAT
ACACTCCGCTATCGCTACGTGACTGGGTCATGGCTGCGCCCCGACACCCGCCAACACCCGCTGACGCGCC
CTGACGGGCTTGTCTGCTCCCGGCATCCGCTTACAGACAAGCTGTGACCGTCTCCGGGAGCTGCATGTGT
CAGAGGTTTTCACCGTCATCACCGAAACGCGCGAGGCAGCTGCGGTAAAGCTCATCAGCGTGGTCGTGAA
GCGATTCACAGATGTCTGCCTGTTCATCCGCGTCCAGCTCGTTGAGTTTCTCCAGAAGCGTTAATGTCTG
GCTTCTGATAAAGCGGGCCATGTTAAGGGCGGTTTTTTCCTGTTTGGTCACTGATGCCTCCGTGTAAGGG
GGATTTCTGTTCATGGGGGTAATGATACCGATGAAACGAGAGAGGATGCTCACGATACGGGTTACTGATG
ATGAACATGCCCGGTTACTGGAACGTTGTGAGGGTAAACAACTGGCGGTATGGATGCGGCGGGACCAGAG
AAAAATCACTCAGGGTCAATGCCAGCGCTTCGTTAATACAGATGTAGGTGTTCCACAGGGTAGCCAGCAG
CATCCTGCGATGCAGATCCGGAACATAATGGTGCAGGGCGCTGACTTCCGCGTTTCCAGACTTTACGAAA
CACGGAAACCGAAGACCATTCATGTTGTTGCTCAGGTCGCAGACGTTTTGCAGCAGCAGTCGCTTCACGT
TCGCTCGCGTATCGGTGATTCATTCTGCTAACCAGTAAGGCAACCCCGCCAGCCTAGCCGGGTCCTCAAC
GACAGGAGCACGATCATGCGCACCCGTGGGGCCGCCATGCCGGCGATAATGGCCTGCTTCTCGCCGAAAC
GTTTGGTGGCGGGACCAGTGACGAAGGCTTGAGCGAGGGCGTGCAAGATTCCGAATACCGCAAGCGACAG
GCCGATCATCGTCGCGCTCCAGCGAAAGCGGTCCTCGCCGAAAATGACCCAGAGCGCTGCCGGCACCTGT
CCTACGAGTTGCATGATAAAGAAGACAGTCATAAGTGCGGCGACGATAGTCATGCCCCGCGCCCACCGGA
AGGAGCTGACTGGGTTGAAGGCTCTCAAGGGCATCGGTCGAGATCCCGGTGCCTAATGAGTGAGCTAACT
TACATTAATTGCGTTGCGCTCACTGCCCGCTTTCCAGTCGGGAAACCTGTCGTGCCAGCTGCATTAATGA
ATCGGCCAACGCGCGGGGAGAGGCGGTTTGCGTATTGGGCGCCAGGGTGGTTTTTCTTTTCACCAGTGAG
ACGGGCAACAGCTGATTGCCCTTCACCGCCTGGCCCTGAGAGAGTTGCAGCAAGCGGTCCACGCTGGTTT
GCCCCAGCAGGCGAAAATCCTGTTTGATGGTGGTTAACGGCGGGATATAACATGAGCTGTCTTCGGTATC
GTCGTATCCCACTACCGAGATATCCGCACCAACGCGCAGCCCGGACTCGGTAATGGCGCGCATTGCGCCC
AGCGCCATCTGATCGTTGGCAACCAGCATCGCAGTGGGAACGATGCCCTCATTCAGCATTTGCATGGTTT
GTTGAAAACCGGACATGGCACTCCAGTCGCCTTCCCGTTCCGCTATCGGCTGAATTTGATTGCGAGTGAG
ATATTTATGCCAGCCAGCCAGACGCAGACGCGCCGAGACAGAACTTAATGGGCCCGCTAACAGCGCGATT
TGCTGGTGACCCAATGCGACCAGATGCTCCACGCCCAGTCGCGTACCGTCTTCATGGGAGAAAATAATAC
TGTTGATGGGTGTCTGGTCAGAGACATCAAGAAATAACGCCGGAACATTAGTGCAGGCAGCTTCCACAGC
AATGGCATCCTGGTCATCCAGCGGATAGTTAATGATCAGCCCACTGACGCGTTGCGCGAGAAGATTGTGC
ACCGCCGCTTTACAGGCTTCGACGCCGCTTCGTTCTACCATCGACACCACCACGCTGGCACCCAGTTGAT
CGGCGCGAGATTTAATCGCCGCGACAATTTGCGACGGCGCGTGCAGGGCCAGACTGGAGGTGGCAACGCC
AATCAGCAACGACTGTTTGCCCGCCAGTTGTTGTGCCACGCGGTTGGGAATGTAATTCAGCTCCGCCATC
GCCGCTTCCACTTTTTCCCGCGTTTTCGCAGAAACGTGGCTGGCCTGGTTCACCACGCGGGAAACGGTCT
GATAAGAGACACCGGCATACTCTGCGACATCGTATAACGTTACTGGTTTCACATTCACCACCCTGAATTG
ACTCTCTTCCGGGCGCTATCATGCCATACCGCGAAAGGTTTTGCGCCATTCGATGGTGTCCGGGATCTCG
ACGCTCTCCCTTATGCGACTCCTGCATTAGGAAGCAGCCCAGTAGTAGGTTGAGGCCGTTGAGCACCGCC
GCCGCAAGGAATGGTGCATGCAAGGAGATGGCGCCCAACAGTCCCCCGGCCACGGGGCCTGCCACCATAC
CCACGCCGAAACAAGCGCTCATGAGCCCGAAGTGGCGAGCCCGATCTTCCCCATCGGTGATGTCGGCGAT
ATAGGCGCCAGCAACCGCACCTGTGGCGCCGGTGATGCCGGCCACGATGCGTCCG
Features (pLannotate 1.2.2; 22 found; start..end, strand, type, name):
     34..52      +  promoter       T7 promoter: promoter for bacteriophage T7 RNA polymerase
     53..77      +  protein_bind   lac operator: The lac repressor binds to the lac operator to inhibit transcription in E. coli. This inhibition can be relieved by adding lactose or isopropyl-β-D-thiogalactopyranoside (IPTG). lac repressor encoded by lacI
     92..114     +  RBS            RBS: efficient ribosome binding site from bacteriophage T7 gene 10 (Olins and Rangwala, 1989)
    133..149     +  CDS            capTEV™ (fragment): composite tag for in vivo biotinylation, TEV protease cleavage, and 6xHis tagging
    160..177     +  CDS            thrombin site: thrombin recognition and cleavage site
    181..213     +  CDS            T7 tag (gene 10 leader): leader peptide from bacteriophage T7 gene 10 promotes efficient translation in E. coli
    256..4359    +  CDS            cas9: CAS9_STRP1 - Also known as csn1 From Streptococcus pyogenes serotype M1.
   4444..4461    +  CDS            9xHis (fragment): 9xHis affinity tag
   4471..4520    +  CDS            SET1 (fragment): solubility-enhancement tag derived from T7 phage gene 10B
   4528..4575    +  terminator     T7 terminator: transcription terminator for bacteriophage T7 RNA polymerase
   4612..5040    +  rep_origin     f1 ori (sequence partly withheld): f1 bacteriophage origin of replication; arrow indicates direction of (+) strand synthesis
   5093..5150    +  promoter       AmpR promoter (fragment): bla
   5159..5974    -  CDS            KanR: aminoglycoside phosphotransferase; aph(3')-Ia; confers resistance to kanamycin in bacteria or G418 (Geneticin®) in eukaryotes
   6096..6684    +  rep_origin     ori: high-copy-number ColE1/pMB1/pBR322/pUC origin of replication
   6870..7009    -  misc_feature   bom: basis of mobility region from pBR322
   7111..7302    -  CDS            rop: Rop protein, which maintains plasmids at low copy number; rop
   7319..7699    +  CDS            YPB1_ECOLX: Protein predicted: Swiss-Prot protein existence level 4. From Escherichia coli.
   7771..8062    -  CDS            TcR (fragment): tetracycline efflux protein; tet; confers resistance to tetracycline
   8077..8098    -  protein_bind   CAP binding site: CAP binding activates transcription in the presence of cAMP. E. coli catabolite activator protein
   8111..9193    -  CDS            lacI: lac repressor; lacI; The lac repressor binds to the lac operator to inhibit transcription in E. coli. This inhibition can be relieved by adding lactose or isopropyl-β-D-thiogalactopyranoside (IPTG).
   9194..9271    -  promoter       lacI promoter: lacI
   9279..12      -  CDS            TcR (fragment) (across the origin): tetracycline efflux protein; tet; confers resistance to tetracycline
