[The description below was written by a language model from this plasmid's Addgene catalogue record and pLannotate feature annotations shown in this document.]
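Description:
pET28a/Cas9-Cys is a bacterial expression plasmid of about 9.5 kb, built on the Novagen pET28a backbone, for producing recombinant Streptococcus pyogenes Cas9 protein in E. coli. It is selected with kanamycin (KanR, aminoglycoside phosphotransferase) and replicates from a pBR322-type ColE1 origin accompanied by the bom region and the rop gene, which moderates copy number. An f1 origin is also present. The short TcR and other small fragments in the annotation look like backbone remnants or partial matches rather than functional elements.

The roughly 4.2 kb insert is a human codon-optimized Cas9 coding sequence, amplified by PCR from an earlier Cas9 plasmid and cloned into the NotI site. It is transcribed from the T7 promoter, which is under control of an adjacent lac operator and the plasmid-borne lacI repressor. Expression is therefore IPTG-inducible in hosts that supply T7 RNA polymerase. A T7 gene 10 ribosome binding site drives translation, and a T7 terminator ends the transcript. The backbone contributes an N-terminal 6xHis tag for affinity purification, followed by a thrombin cleavage site and the T7 tag leader. According to the record, the insert carries an HA epitope and a nuclear localization signal at its C-terminal end, plus an added C-terminal cysteine. These small elements are not individually called in the feature table. The table does flag a His-tag fragment downstream of Cas9, and whether it is translated is not stated.

The associated publication title describes gene disruption by delivering Cas9 protein and guide RNA with cell-penetrating peptides. The purified nuclease from this plasmid fits that use, and the extra cysteine presumably provides a handle for peptide conjugation.
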