Addgene plasmid #53261: pET28a/Cas9-Cys
Purpose: Expresses N-terminal His tag fused human codon-optimized Cas9 nuclease having C-terminal Cysteine
Depositing lab: Hyongbum Kim. Depositing organization: Hanyang University. Publication: Gene disruption by cell-penetrating peptide-mediated delivery of Cas9 protein and guide RNA. Ramakrishna S, Kwaku Dad AB, Beloor J, Gopalappa R, Lee SK, Kim H. Genome Res. 2014 Apr 2. 10.1101/gr.171264.113 PubMed 24696462.
Backbone
  Vector backbone: pET28a
  Backbone manufacturer: Novagen
  Backbone size w/o insert (bp): 5369
  Total vector size (bp): 9542
  Vector type: Bacterial Expression
Growth in bacteria
  Bacterial resistance: Kanamycin, 50 μg/mL
  Growth temperature: 37°C
  Growth strain: DH5alpha
  Copy number: Unknown
Gene/Insert
  Gene/Insert name: Cas9-Cys
  Species: S. pyogenes
  Insert size (bp): 4173
  Mutation: Additional Cysteine is added to the C-terminal region of Cas9
  Promoter: T7 Promoter
  Tag / fusion protein: 6X His tag (N terminal on backbone); HA epitope (C terminal on insert); NLS (C terminal on insert)
  Cloning method: Restriction Enzyme; 5′ cloning site Not I (not destroyed); 3′ cloning site Not I (not destroyed)
  Sequencing primers: 5′ TAA TAC GAC TCA CTA TAG GG; 3′ GCT AGT TAT TGC TCA GCG
Terms and licenses: Academic/Nonprofit Terms; Industry Terms: Not Available to Industry
Depositor comments: A sequence encoding Cas9 with a cysteine at the C-terminus was prepared by PCR amplification using a previously described Cas9 plasmid (Cho et al, Nat Biotechnol. 2013)(Addgene: 43945) as the template and then cloned into the pET28-(a) vector (Novagen, Merk Millipore, Germany), which includes a sequence encoding a His-tag at the N-terminus.
How to cite: pET28a/Cas9-Cys was a gift from Hyongbum Kim (Addgene plasmid # 53261 ; http://n2t.net/addgene:53261 ; RRID:Addgene_53261)
