>Addgene plasmid #53261 | pET28a/Cas9-Cys | depositor partial sequence | sequence record 82982 | Cas9-Cys reference Nucleotide Sequence(4173 bp)
ATGGACAAGAAGTACAGCATCGGCCTGGACATCGGTACCAACAGCGTGGGCTGGGCCGTGATCACCGACG
AGTACAAGGTGCCCAGCAAGAAGTTCAAGGTGCTGGGCAACACCGACCGCCACAGCATCAAGAAGAACCT
GATCGGCGCCCTGCTGTTCGACAGCGGCGAGACCGCCGAGGCCACCCGCCTGAAGCGCACCGCCCGCCGC
CGCTACACCCGCCGCAAGAACCGCATCTGCTACCTGCAGGAGATCTTCAGCAACGAGATGGCCAAGGTGG
ACGACAGCTTCTTCCACCGCCTGGAGGAGAGCTTCCTGGTGGAGGAGGACAAGAAGCACGAGCGCCACCC
CATCTTCGGCAACATCGTGGACGAGGTGGCCTACCACGAGAAGTACCCCACCATCTACCACCTGCGCAAG
AAGCTGGTGGACAGCACCGACAAGGCCGACCTGCGCCTGATCTACCTGGCCCTGGCCCACATGATCAAGT
TCCGCGGCCACTTCCTGATCGAGGGCGACCTGAACCCCGACAACAGCGACGTGGACAAGCTGTTCATCCA
GCTGGTGCAGACCTACAACCAGCTGTTCGAGGAGAACCCCATCAACGCCAGCGGCGTGGACGCCAAGGCC
ATCCTGAGCGCCCGCCTGAGCAAGAGCCGCCGCCTGGAGAACCTGATCGCCCAGCTGCCCGGCGAGAAGA
AGAACGGCCTGTTCGGCAACCTGATCGCCCTGAGCCTGGGCCTGACCCCCAACTTCAAGAGCAACTTCGA
CCTGGCCGAGGACGCCAAGCTGCAGCTGAGCAAGGACACCTACGACGACGACCTGGACAACCTGCTGGCC
CAGATCGGCGACCAGTACGCCGACCTGTTCCTGGCCGCCAAGAACCTGAGCGACGCCATCCTGCTGAGCG
ACATCCTGCGCGTGAACACCGAGATCACCAAGGCCCCCCTGAGCGCCAGCATGATCAAGCGCTACGACGA
GCACCACCAGGACCTGACCCTGCTGAAGGCCCTGGTGCGCCAGCAGCTGCCCGAGAAGTACAAGGAGATC
TTCTTCGACCAGAGCAAGAACGGCTACGCCGGCTACATCGACGGCGGCGCCAGCCAGGAGGAGTTCTACA
AGTTCATCAAGCCCATCCTGGAGAAGATGGACGGCACCGAGGAGCTGCTGGTGAAGCTGAACCGCGAGGA
CCTGCTGCGCAAGCAGCGCACCTTCGACAACGGCAGCATCCCCCACCAGATCCACCTGGGCGAGCTGCAC
GCCATCCTGCGCCGCCAGGAGGACTTCTACCCCTTCCTGAAGGACAACCGCGAGAAGATCGAGAAGATCC
TGACCTTCCGCATCCCCTACTACGTGGGCCCCCTGGCCCGCGGCAACAGCCGCTTCGCCTGGATGACCCG
CAAGAGCGAGGAGACCATCACCCCCTGGAACTTCGAGGAGGTGGTGGACAAGGGCGCCAGCGCCCAGAGC
TTCATCGAGCGCATGACCAACTTCGACAAGAACCTGCCCAACGAGAAGGTGCTGCCCAAGCACAGCCTGC
TGTACGAGTACTTCACCGTGTACAACGAGCTGACCAAGGTGAAGTACGTGACCGAGGGCATGCGCAAGCC
CGCCTTCCTGAGCGGCGAGCAGAAGAAGGCCATCGTGGACCTGCTGTTCAAGACCAACCGCAAGGTGACC
GTGAAGCAGCTGAAGGAGGACTACTTCAAGAAGATCGAGTGCTTCGACAGCGTGGAGATCAGCGGCGTGG
AGGACCGCTTCAACGCCAGCCTGGGCACCTACCACGACCTGCTGAAGATCATCAAGGACAAGGACTTCCT
GGACAACGAGGAGAACGAGGACATCCTGGAGGACATCGTGCTGACCCTGACCCTGTTCGAGGACCGCGAG
ATGATCGAGGAGCGCCTGAAGACCTACGCCCACCTGTTCGACGACAAGGTGATGAAGCAGCTGAAGCGCC
GCCGCTACACCGGCTGGGGCCGCCTGAGCCGCAAGCTTATCAACGGCATCCGCGACAAGCAGAGCGGCAA
GACCATCCTGGACTTCCTGAAGAGCGACGGCTTCGCCAACCGCAACTTCATGCAGCTGATCCACGACGAC
AGCCTGACCTTCAAGGAGGACATCCAGAAGGCCCAGGTGAGCGGCCAGGGCGACAGCCTGCACGAGCACA
TCGCCAACCTGGCCGGCAGCCCCGCCATCAAGAAGGGCATCCTGCAGACCGTGAAGGTGGTGGACGAGCT
GGTGAAGGTGATGGGCCGCCACAAGCCCGAGAACATCGTGATCGAGATGGCCCGCGAGAACCAGACCACC
CAGAAGGGCCAGAAGAACAGCCGCGAGCGCATGAAGCGCATCGAGGAGGGCATCAAGGAGCTGGGCAGCC
AGATCCTGAAGGAGCACCCCGTGGAGAACACCCAGCTGCAGAACGAGAAGCTGTACCTGTACTACCTGCA
GAACGGCCGCGACATGTACGTGGACCAGGAGCTGGACATCAACCGCCTGAGCGACTACGACGTGGACCAC
ATCGTGCCCCAGAGCTTCCTGAAGGACGACAGCATCGACAACAAGGTGCTGACCCGCAGCGACAAGAACC
GCGGCAAGAGCGACAACGTGCCCAGCGAGGAGGTGGTGAAGAAGATGAAGAACTACTGGCGCCAGCTGCT
GAACGCCAAGCTGATCACCCAGCGCAAGTTCGACAACCTGACCAAGGCCGAGCGCGGCGGCCTGAGCGAG
CTGGACAAGGCCGGCTTCATCAAGCGCCAGCTGGTGGAGACCCGCCAGATCACCAAGCACGTGGCCCAGA
TCCTGGACAGCCGCATGAACACCAAGTACGACGAGAACGACAAGCTGATCCGCGAGGTGAAGGTGATCAC
CCTGAAGAGCAAGCTGGTGAGCGACTTCCGCAAGGACTTCCAGTTCTACAAGGTGCGCGAGATCAACAAC
TACCACCACGCCCACGACGCCTACCTGAACGCCGTGGTGGGCACCGCCCTGATCAAGAAGTACCCCAAGC
TGGAGAGCGAGTTCGTGTACGGCGACTACAAGGTGTACGACGTGCGCAAGATGATCGCCAAGAGCGAGCA
GGAGATCGGCAAGGCCACCGCCAAGTACTTCTTCTACAGCAACATCATGAACTTCTTCAAGACCGAGATC
ACCCTGGCCAACGGCGAGATCCGCAAGCGCCCCCTGATCGAGACCAACGGCGAGACCGGCGAGATCGTGT
GGGACAAGGGCCGCGACTTCGCCACCGTGCGCAAGGTGCTGAGCATGCCCCAGGTGAACATCGTGAAGAA
GACCGAGGTGCAGACCGGCGGCTTCAGCAAGGAGAGCATCCTGCCCAAGCGCAACAGCGACAAGCTGATC
GCCCGCAAGAAGGACTGGGACCCCAAGAAGTACGGCGGCTTCGACAGCCCCACCGTGGCCTACAGCGTGC
TGGTGGTGGCCAAGGTGGAGAAGGGCAAGAGCAAGAAGCTGAAGAGCGTGAAGGAGCTGCTGGGCATCAC
CATCATGGAGCGCAGCAGCTTCGAGAAGAACCCCATCGACTTCCTGGAGGCCAAGGGCTACAAGGAGGTG
AAGAAGGACCTGATCATCAAGCTGCCCAAGTACAGCCTGTTCGAGCTGGAGAACGGCCGCAAGCGCATGC
TGGCCAGCGCCGGCGAGCTGCAGAAGGGCAACGAGCTGGCCCTGCCCAGCAAGTACGTGAACTTCCTGTA
CCTGGCCAGCCACTACGAGAAGCTGAAGGGCAGCCCCGAGGACAACGAGCAGAAGCAGCTGTTCGTGGAG
CAGCACAAGCACTACCTGGACGAGATCATCGAGCAGATCAGCGAGTTCAGCAAGCGCGTGATCCTGGCCG
ACGCCAACCTGGACAAGGTGCTGAGCGCCTACAACAAGCACCGCGACAAGCCCATCCGCGAGCAGGCCGA
GAACATCATCCACCTGTTCACCCTGACCAACCTGGGCGCCCCCGCCGCCTTCAAGTACTTCGACACCACC
ATCGACCGCAAGCGCTACACCAGCACCAAGGAGGTGCTGGACGCCACCCTGATCCACCAGAGCATCACCG
GTCTGTACGAGACCCGCATCGACCTGAGCCAGCTGGGCGGCGACGGCGGCTCCGGACCTCCAAAGAAAAA
GAGAAAAGTATACCCCTACGACGTGCCCGACTACGCCTGTTAA
