>Addgene plasmid #53261 | pET28a/Cas9-Cys | depositor partial sequence | sequence record 82983 | Primer: T7 promoter (Universal primer)
GGGGGGAAAATTCCCTCTAGAATAATTTTGTTTAACTTTAAGAAGGAGATATACCATGGGCAGCAGCCAT
CATCATCATCATCACAGCAGCGGCCTGGTGCCGCGCGGCAGCCATATGGCTAGCATGACTGGTGGACAGC
AAATGGGTCGCGGATCCGAATTCGAGCTCCGTCGACAAGCTTGCGGCCGCATGGACAAGAAGTACAGCAT
CGGCCTGGACATCGGTACCAACAGCGTGGGCTGGGCCGTGATCACCGACGAGTACAAGGTGCCCAGCAAG
AAGTTCAAGGTGCTGGGCAACACCGACCGCCACAGCATCAAGAAGAACCTGATCGGCGCCCTGCTGTTCG
ACAGCGGCGAGACCGCCGAGGCCACCCGCCTGAAGCGCACCGCCCGCCGCCGCTACACCCGCCGCAAGAA
CCGCATCTGCTACCTGCAGGAGATCTTCAGCAACGAGATGGCCAAGGTGGACGACAGCTTCTTCCACCGC
CTGGAGGAGAGCTTCCTGGTGGAGGAGGACAAGAAGCACGAGCGCCACCCCATCTTCGGCAACATCGTGG
ACGAGGTGGCCTACCACGAGAAGTACCCCACCATCTACCACCTGCGCAAGAAGCTGGTGGACAGCACCGA
CAAGGCCGACCTGCGCCTGATCTACCTGGCCCTGGCCCACATGATCAAGTTCCGCGGCCACTTCCTGATC
GAGGGCGACCTGAACCCCGACAACAGCGACGTGGACAAGCTGTTCATCCAGCTGGTGCAGACCTACAACC
AGCTGTTCGAGGAGAACCCCATCAACGCCAGCGGCGTGGACGCCAAGGCCATCCTGAGCGCCCGCCTGAG
CAAGAGCCGCCGCCTGGAGAACCTGATCGCCCAGCTGCCCGGCGAGAAGAAGAACGGCCTGTTCGGCAAC
CTGATCGCCCTGAGCCTGGGCCTGACCCCCAACTTCAAGAGCAACTTCGACCTGGCCGAGGACGCCAAGC
TGCAGCTGAGCAAGGACACCTACGACGACGACCTGGACAACCTGCTGGCCCAGATCGGCGACCAGTACGC
GACTGTTCTGTCGCAAGAACTGAGCGACGCATCTGCTGAGCGACATCCTGGCGGCGGTGAACACCGAGAT
CACCAAGC
