>Addgene plasmid #53261 | pET28a/Cas9-Cys | depositor partial sequence | sequence record 82984 | Primer: FP1 (5' CTGAGCGACGCATCTGCTGA 3')
AGACTTTCCCGTTACCCGAGATCACCAAGGCCCCCCTGAGCGCCAGCATGATCAAGCGCTACGACGAGCA
CCACCAGGACCTGACCCTGCTGAAGGCCCTGGTGCGCCAGCAGCTGCCCGAGAAGTACAAGGAGATCTTC
TTCGACCAGAGCAAGAACGGCTACGCCGGCTACATCGACGGCGGCGCCAGCCAGGAGGAGTTCTACAAGT
TCATCAAGCCCATCCTGGAGAAGATGGACGGCACCGAGGAGCTGCTGGTGAAGCTGAACCGCGAGGACCT
GCTGCGCAAGCAGCGCACCTTCGACAACGGCAGCATCCCCCACCAGATCCACCTGGGCGAGCTGCACGCC
ATCCTGCGCCGCCAGGAGGACTTCTACCCCTTCCTGAAGGACAACCGCGAGAAGATCGAGAAGATCCTGA
CCTTCCGCATCCCCTACTACGTGGGCCCCCTGGCCCGCGGCAACAGCCGCTTCGCCTGGATGACCCGCAA
GAGCGAGGAGACCATCACCCCCTGGAACTTCGAGGAGGTGGTGGACAAGGGCGCCAGCGCCCAGAGCTTC
ATCGAGCGCATGACCAACTTCGACAAGAACCTGCCCAACGAGAAGGTGCTGCCCAAGCACAGCCTGCTGT
ACGAGTACTTCACCGTGTACAACGAGCTGACCAAGGTGAAGTACGTGACCGAGGGCATGCGCAAGCCCGC
CTTCCTGAGCGGCGAGCAGAAGAAGGCCATCGTGGACCTGCTGTTCAAGACCAACCGCAAGGTGACCGTG
AAGCAGCTGAAGGAGGACTACTTCAAGAAGATCGAGTGCTTCGACAGCGTGGAGATCAGCGGCGTGGAGG
ACCGCTTCAACGCCAGCCTGGGCACCTACCACGACCTGCTGAAGATCATCAAGGACAAGGACTTCCTGGA
CAACGAGGAGAACGAGGACATCCTGGAGGACATCGTGCTGACCCTGACCCTGTTCGAGGACCGCGAGATG
ATCGAGGAGCGCCTGAAGACCT
