>Addgene plasmid #53261 | pET28a/Cas9-Cys | depositor partial sequence | sequence record 82985 | Primer: T7 terminator (Universal primer)
AAGACCGAGATCACCCTGGCCAACGGCGAGATCGCAAGCGCCCCTGATCGAGACCAACGCGAGACCGCGA
GATCGTGTGGGACAAGAGCCGCGACTTCGCCACCGTGCGCAAGGTGCTGAGCATGCCCCAGGTGAACATC
GTGAAGAAGACCGAGGTGCAGACCGGCGGCTTCAGCAAGGAGAGCATCCTGCCCAAGCGCAACAGCGACA
AGCTGATCGCCCGCAAGAAGGACTGGGACCCCAAGAAGTACGGCGGCTTCGACAGCCCCACCGTGGCCTA
CAGCGTGCTGGTGGTGGCCAAGGTGGAGAAGGGCAAGAGCAAGAAGCTGAAGAGCGTGAAGGAGCTGCTG
GGCATCACCATCATGGAGCGCAGCAGCTTCGAGAAGAACCCCATCGACTTCCTGGAGGCCAAGGGCTACA
AGGAGGTGAAGAAGGACCTGATCATCAAGCTGCCCAAGTACAGCCTGTTCGAGCTGGAGAACGGCCGCAA
GCGCATGCTGGCCAGCGCCGGCGAGCTGCAGAAGGGCAACGAGCTGGCCCTGCCCAGCAAGTACGTGAAC
TTCCTGTACCTGGCCAGCCACTACGAGAAGCTGAAGGGCAGCCCCGAGGACAACGAGCAGAAGCAGCTGT
TCGTGGAGCAGCACAAGCACTACCTGGACGAGATCATCGAGCAGATCAGCGAGTTCAGCAAGCGCGTGAT
CCTGGCCGACGCCAACCTGGACAAGGTGCTGAGCGCCTACAACAAGCACCGCGACAAGCCCATCCGCGAG
CAGGCCGAGAACATCATCCACCTGTTCACCCTGACCAACCTGGGCGCCCCCGCCGCCTTCAAGTACTTCG
ACACCACCATCGACCGCAAGCGCTACACCAGCACCAAGGAGGTGCTGGACGCCACCCTGATCCACCAGAG
CATCACCGGTCTGTACGAGACCCGCATCGACCTGAGCCAGCTGGGCGGCGACGGCGGCTCCGGACCTCCA
AAGAAAAAGAGAAAAGTATACCCCTACGACGTGCCCGACTACGCCTGTTAAGCGGCCGCACTCGAGCACC
ACCACCACCACCACTGAGATCCGGCTGCTAACAAAGCCCGAAAAGAAAAGCTGAAGTTTTGT
