>Addgene plasmid #53261 | pET28a/Cas9-Cys | depositor partial sequence | sequence record 82986 | Primer: RP1 (5' GCTCTTGTCCCACACGATCT 3')
ACCTTCAAGGAGGACATCCAGAAGGCCCAGGTGAGCGGCAGGGCGACAGCTGCACGAGCACATCGCCAAC
CTGGCCGGCAGCCCGCCATCAGAAGGGCATCTGCAGACCGTGAAGGTGGTGGACGAGCTGGTGAAGGTGA
TGGGCCGCCACAAGCCCGAGAACATCGTGATCGAGATGGCCCGCGAGAACCAGACCACCCAGAAGGGCCA
GAAGAACAGCCGCGAGCGCATGAAGCGCATCGAGGAGGGCATCAAGGAGCTGGGCAGCCAGATCCTGAAG
GAGCACCCCGTGGAGAACACCCAGCTGCAGAACGAGAAGCTGTACCTGTACTACCTGCAGAACGGCCGCG
ACATGTACGTGGACCAGGAGCTGGACATCAACCGCCTGAGCGACTACGACGTGGACCACATCGTGCCCCA
GAGCTTCCTGAAGGACGACAGCATCGACAACAAGGTGCTGACCCGCAGCGACAAGAACCGCGGCAAGAGC
GACAACGTGCCCAGCGAGGAGGTGGTGAAGAAGATGAAGAACTACTGGCGCCAGCTGCTGAACGCCAAGC
TGATCACCCAGCGCAAGTTCGACAACCTGACCAAGGCCGAGCGCGGCGGCCTGAGCGAGCTGGACAAGGC
CGGCTTCATCAAGCGCCAGCTGGTGGAGACCCGCCAGATCACCAAGCACGTGGCCCAGATCCTGGACAGC
CGCATGAACACCAAGTACGACGAGAACGACAAGCTGATCCGCGAGGTGAAGGTGATCACCCTGAAGAGCA
AGCTGGTGAGCGACTTCCGCAAGGACTTCCAGTTCTACAAGGTGCGCGAGATCAACAACTACCACCACGC
CCACGACGCCTACCTGAACGCCGTGGTGGGCACCGCCCTGATCAAGAAGTACCCCAAGCTGGAGAGCGAG
TTCGTGTACGGCGACTACAAGGTGTACGACGTGCGCAAGATGATCGCCAAGAGCGAGCAGGAGATCGGCA
AGGCCACCGCCAAGTACTTCTTCTACAGCAACATCATGAACTTCTTCAAGACCGAGATCACCCTGGCCAA
CGGCGAGATCCGCAAGCGCCCCCTATCAACCACGATCGTTCTCCGCAAAAAACT
