>Addgene plasmid #53261 | pET28a/Cas9-Cys | addgene partial sequence | sequence record 83911 | pBRrevBam 5'-GGTGATGTCGGCGATATAGG-3'
TGTGGCGCCGGTGATGCCGGCCACGATGCGTCCGGCGTAGAGGATCGAGATCTCGATCCCGCGAAATTAA
TACGACTCACTATAGGGGAATTGTGAGCGGATAACAATTCCCCTCTAGAAATAATTTTGTTTAACTTTAA
GAAGGAGATATACCATGGGCAGCAGCCATCATCATCATCATCACAGCAGCGGCCTGGTGCCGCGCGGCAG
CCATATGGCTAGCATGACTGGTGGACAGCAAATGGGTCGCGGATCCGAATTCGAGCTCCGTCGACAAGCT
TGCGGCCGCATGGACAAGAAGTACAGCATCGGCCTGGACATCGGTACCAACAGCGTGGGCTGGGCCGTGA
TCACCGACGAGTACAAGGTGCCCAGCAAGAAGTTCAAGGTGCTGGGCAACACCGACCGCCACAGCATCAA
GAAGAACCTGATCGGCGCCCTGCTGTTCGACAGCGGCGAGACCGCCGAGGCCACCCGCCTGAAGCGCACC
GCCCGCCGCCGCTACACCCGCCGCAAGAACCGCATCTGCTACCTGCAGGAGATCTTCAGCAACGAGATGG
CCAAGGTGGACGACAGCTTCTTCCACCGCCTGGAGGAGAGCTTCCTGGTGGAGGAGGACAAGAAGCACGA
GCGCCACCCCATCTTCGGCAACATCGTGGACGAGGTGGCCTACCACGAGAAGTACCCCACCATCTACCAC
CTGCGCAAGAAGCTGGTGGACAGCACCGACAAGGCCGACCTGCGCCTGATCTACCTGGCCCTGGCCCACA
TGATCAAGTTCCGCGGCCACTTCCTGATCGAGGGCGACCTGAACCCCGACAACAGCGACGTGGACAAGCT
GTTCATCCAGCTGGTGCAGACCTACAACCAGCTGTTCGAGGAGAACCCCATCAACGCCAGCGGCGTGGAC
GCCAAGGCCATCCTGAGCGCCCGCCTGAGCAAGAGCCGCCGCCTGGAGAACCTGATCGCCCAGCTGCCCG
GCGAGAAGAAGAACGGCCTGTTCGGCAACCTGATCGCCCTGAGCCTGGGCCTGACCCCCAACTTCAAGAG
CAACTTCGACCTGGCCGAGGACGCCAAGCTGCA
