>Addgene plasmid #53261 | pET28a/Cas9-Cys | addgene partial sequence | sequence record 83916 | dCas9-fwd 5'-ACCGTGTACAACGAGCTGAC-3'
GACCGAGGGCATGCGCAAGCCCGCCTTCCTGAGCGGCGAGCAGAAGAAGGCCATCGTGGACCTGCTGTTC
AAGACCAACCGCAAGGTGACCGTGAAGCAGCTGAAGGAGGACTACTTCAAGAAGATCGAGTGCTTCGACA
GCGTGGAGATCAGCGGCGTGGAGGACCGCTTCAACGCCAGCCTGGGCACCTACCACGACCTGCTGAAGAT
CATCAAGGACAAGGACTTCCTGGACAACGAGGAGAACGAGGACATCCTGGAGGACATCGTGCTGACCCTG
ACCCTGTTCGAGGACCGCGAGATGATCGAGGAGCGCCTGAAGACCTACGCCCACCTGTTCGACGACAAGG
TGATGAAGCAGCTGAAGCGCCGCCGCTACACCGGCTGGGGCCGCCTGAGCCGCAAGCTTATCAACGGCAT
CCGCGACAAGCAGAGCGGCAAGACCATCCTGGACTTCCTGAAGAGCGACGGCTTCGCCAACCGCAACTTC
ATGCAGCTGATCCACGACGACAGCCTGACCTTCAAGGAGGACATCCAGAAGGCCCAGGTGAGCGGCCAGG
GCGACAGCCTGCACGAGCACATCGCCAACCTGGCCGGCAGCCCCGCCATCAAGAAGGGCATCCTGCAGAC
CGTGAAGGTGGTGGACGAGCTGGTGAAGGTGATGGGCCGCCACAAGCCCGAGAACATCGTGATCGAGATG
GCCCGCGAGAACCAGACCACCCAGAAGGGCCAGAAGAACAGCCGCGAGCGCATGAAGCGCATCGAGGAGG
GCATCAAGGAGCTGGGCAGCCAGATCCTGAAGGAGCACCCCGTGGAGAACACCCAGCTGCAGAACGAGAA
GCTGTACCTGTACTACCTGCAGAACGGCCGCGACATGTACGTGGACCAGGAGCTGGACATCAACCGCCTG
AGCGACTACGACGTGGACCACATCGTGCCCCAGAGCTTCCTGAAGGACGACAGCATCGACAACAAGGTGC
TGACCCGCAGCGACAAGAACCGCGGCAAGAGCGACAACGTGCCCAGCGAGGAGGTGGTGAAGAAGATGAA
GAACTACTGGCGCCAGCTGCTGAACGCCAAGCTGATCACCCAGCGCAAGTTCGACAACCTGACCAAGGCC
GAGCGCGGCGGCCTGAGCGAGCTG
