>Addgene plasmid #53261 | pET28a/Cas9-Cys | addgene partial sequence | sequence record 83919 | T7term 5'-GCTAGTTATTGCTCAGCGG-3'
TCAGCTTCCTTTCGGGCTTTGTTAGCAGCCGGATCTCAGTGGTGGTGGTGGTGGTGCTCGAGTGCGGCCG
CTTAACAGGCGTAGTCGGGCACGTCGTAGGGGTATACTTTTCTCTTTTTCTTTGGAGGTCCGGAGCCGCC
GTCGCCGCCCAGCTGGCTCAGGTCGATGCGGGTCTCGTACAGACCGGTGATGCTCTGGTGGATCAGGGTG
GCGTCCAGCACCTCCTTGGTGCTGGTGTAGCGCTTGCGGTCGATGGTGGTGTCGAAGTACTTGAAGGCGG
CGGGGGCGCCCAGGTTGGTCAGGGTGAACAGGTGGATGATGTTCTCGGCCTGCTCGCGGATGGGCTTGTC
GCGGTGCTTGTTGTAGGCGCTCAGCACCTTGTCCAGGTTGGCGTCGGCCAGGATCACGCGCTTGCTGAAC
TCGCTGATCTGCTCGATGATCTCGTCCAGGTAGTGCTTGTGCTGCTCCACGAACAGCTGCTTCTGCTCGT
TGTCCTCGGGGCTGCCCTTCAGCTTCTCGTAGTGGCTGGCCAGGTACAGGAAGTTCACGTACTTGCTGGG
CAGGGCCAGCTCGTTGCCCTTCTGCAGCTCGCCGGCGCTGGCCAGCATGCGCTTGCGGCCGTTCTCCAGC
TCGAACAGGCTGTACTTGGGCAGCTTGATGATCAGGTCCTTCTTCACCTCCTTGTAGCCCTTGGCCTCCA
GGAAGTCGATGGGGTTCTTCTCGAAGCTGCTGCGCTCCATGATGGTGATGCCCAGCAGCTCCTTCACGCT
CTTCAGCTTCTTGCTCTTGCCCTTCTCCACCTTGGCCACCACCAGCACGCTGTAGGCCACGGTGGGGCTG
TCGAAGCCGCCGTACTTCTTGGGGTCCCAGTCCTTCTTGCGGGCGATCAGCTTGTCGCTGTTGCGCTTGG
GCAGGATGCTCTCCTTGCTGAAGCCGCCGGTCTGCACCTCGGTCTTCTTCACGATGTTCACCTGGGGCAT
GCTCAGCACCTTGCGCACGGTGGCGAAGTCGCGGCCCTTGTCCCACACGATCTCGCCGGTCTCGCCGTTG
GTCTCGATCAGGGGGCGCTTGCGGATCTCGCCGTTGGCCAGGGTGATCTCGGTCTTGA
